>Addgene plasmid #187801 | DUX4 pDonor221 | addgene full sequence | sequence record 372638 | Addgene NGS Result
CGGGAATCTCGGCCCTGGCCCGGGAGACGCGGCCCGCCAGAAGGCCGGCGAAAGCGGACCGCCGTCACCG
GATCCCAGACCGCCCTGCTCCTCCGAGCCTTTGAGAAGGATCGCTTTCCAGGCATCGCCGCCCGGGAGGA
GCTGGCCAGAGAGACGGGCCTCCCGGAGTCCAGGATTCAGATCTGGTTTCAGAATCGAAGGGCCAGGCAC
CCGGGACAGGGTGGCAGGGCGCCCGCGCAGGCAGGCGGCCTGTGCAGCGCGGCCCCCGGCGGGGGTCACC
CTGCTCCCTCGTGGGTCGCCTTCGCCCACACCGGCGCGTGGGGAACGGGGCTTCCCGCACCCCACGTGCC
CTGCGCGCCTGGGGCTCTCCCACAGGGGGCTTTCGTGAGCCAGGCAGCGAGGGCCGCCCCCGCGCTGCAG
CCCAGCCAGGCCGCGCCGGCAGAGGGGATCTCCCAACCTGCCCCGGCGCGCGGGGATTTCGCCTACGCCG
CCCCGGCTCCTCCGGACGGGGCGCTCTCCCACCCTCAGGCTCCTCGCTGGCCTCCGCACCCGGGCAAAAG
CCGGGAGGACCGGGACCCGCAGCGCGACGGCCTGCCGGGCCCCTGCGCGGTGGCACAGCCTGGGCCCGCT
CAAGCGGGGCCGCAGGGCCAAGGGGTGCTTGCGCCACCCACGTCCCAGGGGAGTCCGTGGTGGGGCTGGG
GCCGGGGTCCCCAGGTCGCCGGGGCGGCGTGGGAACCCCAAGCCGGGGCAGCTCCACCTCCCCAGCCCGC
GCCCCCGGACGCCTCCGCCTCCGCGCGGCAGGGGCAGATGCAAGGCATCCCGGCGCCCTCCCAGGCGCTC
CAGGAGCCGGCGCCCTGGTCTGCACTCCCCTGCGGCCTGCTGCTGGATGAGCTCCTGGCGAGCCCGGAGT
TTCTGCAGCAGGCGCAACCTCTCCTAGAAACGGAGGCCCCGGGGGAGCTGGAGGCCTCGGAAGAGGCCGC
CTCGCTGGAAGCACCCCTCAGCGAGGAAGAATACCGGGCTCTGCTGGAGGAGCTTGACCCAGCTTTCTTG
TACAAAGTTGGCATTATAAGAAAGCATTGCTTATCAATTTGTTGCAACGAACAGGTCACTATCAGTCAAA
ATAAAATCATTATTTGCCATCCAGCTGATATCCCCTATAGTGAGTCGTATTACATGGTCATAGCTGTTTC
CTGGCAGCTCTGGCCCGTGTCTCAAAATCTCTGATGTTACATTGCACAAGATAAAAATATATCATCATGA
ACAATAAAACTGTCTGCTTACATAAACAGTAATACAAGGGGTGTTATGAGCCATATTCAACGGGAAACGT
CGAGGCCGCGATTAAATTCCAACATGGATGCTGATTTATATGGGTATAAATGGGCTCGCGATAATGTCGG
GCAATCAGGTGCGACAATCTATCGCTTGTATGGGAAGCCCGATGCGCCAGAGTTGTTTCTGAAACATGGC
AAAGGTAGCGTTGCCAATGATGTTACAGATGAGATGGTCAGACTAAACTGGCTGACGGAATTTATGCCTC
TTCCGACCATCAAGCATTTTATCCGTACTCCTGATGATGCATGGTTACTCACCACTGCGATCCCCGGAAA
AACAGCATTCCAGGTATTAGAAGAATATCCTGATTCAGGTGAAAATATTGTTGATGCGCTGGCAGTGTTC
CTGCGCCGGTTGCATTCGATTCCTGTTTGTAATTGTCCTTTTAACAGCGATCGCGTATTTCGTCTCGCTC
AGGCGCAATCACGAATGAATAACGGTTTGGTTGATGCGAGTGATTTTGATGACGAGCGTAATGGCTGGCC
TGTTGAACAAGTCTGGAAAGAAATGCATAAACTTTTGCCATTCTCACCGGATTCAGTCGTCACTCATGGT
GATTTCTCACTTGATAACCTTATTTTTGACGAGGGGAAATTAATAGGTTGTATTGATGTTGGACGAGTCG
GAATCGCAGACCGATACCAGGATCTTGCCATCCTATGGAACTGCCTCGGTGAGTTTTCTCCTTCATTACA
GAAACGGCTTTTTCAAAAATATGGTATTGATAATCCTGATATGAATAAATTGCAGTTTCATTTGATGCTC
GATGAGTTTTTCTAATCAGAATTGGTTAATTGGTTGTAACACTGGCAGAGCATTACGCTGACTTGACGGG
ACGGCGCAAGCTCATGACCAAAATCCCTTAACGTGAGTTACGCGTCGTTCCACTGAGCGTCAGACCCCGT
AGAAAAGATCAAAGGATCTTCTTGAGATCCTTTTTTTCTGCGCGTAATCTGCTGCTTGCAAACAAAAAAA
CCACCGCTACCAGCGGTGGTTTGTTTGCCGGATCAAGAGCTACCAACTCTTTTTCCGAAGGTAACTGGCT
TCAGCAGAGCGCAGATACCAAATACTGTTCTTCTAGTGTAGCCGTAGTTAGGCCACCACTTCAAGAACTC
TGTAGCACCGCCTACATACCTCGCTCTGCTAATCCTGTTACCAGTGGCTGCTGCCAGTGGCGATAAGTCG
TGTCTTACCGGGTTGGACTCAAGACGATAGTTACCGGATAAGGCGCAGCGGTCGGGCTGAACGGGGGGTT
CGTGCACACAGCCCAGCTTGGAGCGAACGACCTACACCGAACTGAGATACCTACAGCGTGAGCTATGAGA
AAGCGCCACGCTTCCCGAAGGGAGAAAGGCGGACAGGTATCCGGTAAGCGGCAGGGTCGGAACAGGAGAG
CGCACGAGGGAGCTTCCAGGGGGAAACGCCTGGTATCTTTATAGTCCTGTCGGGTTTCGCCACCTCTGAC
TTGAGCGTCGATTTTTGTGATGCTCGTCAGGGGGGCGGAGCCTATGGAAAAACGCCAGCAACGCGGCCTT
TTTACGGTTCCTGGCCTTTTGCTGGCCTTTTGCTCACATGTTCTTTCCTGCGTTATCCCCTGATTCTGTG
GATAACCGTATTACCGCCTTTGAGTGAGCTGATACCGCTCGCCGCAGCCGAACGACCGAGCGCAGCGAGT
CAGTGAGCGAGGAAGCGGAAGAGCGCCCAATACGCAAACCGCCTCTCCCCGCGCGTTGGCCGATTCATTA
ATGCAGCTGGCACGACAGGTTTCCCGACTGGAAAGCGGGCAGTGAGCGCAACGCAATTAATACGCGTACC
GCTAGCCAGGAAGAGTTTGTAGAAACGCAAAAAGGCCATCCGTCAGGATGGCCTTCTGCTTAGTTTGATG
CCTGGCAGTTTATGGCGGGCGTCCTGCCCGCCACCCTCCGGGCCGTTGCTTCACAACGTTCAAATCCGCT
CCCGGCGGATTTGTCCTACTCAGGAGAGCGTTCACCGACAAACAACAGATAAAACGAAAGGCCCAGTCTT
CCGACTGAGCCTTTCGTTTTATTTGATGCCTGGCAGTTCCCTACTCTCGCGTTAACGCTAGCATGGATGT
TTTCCCAGTCACGACGTTGTAAAACGACGGCCAGTCTTAAGCTCGGGCCCCAAATAATGATTTTATTTTG
ACTGATAGTGACCTGTTCGTTGCAACAAATTGATGAGCAATGCTTTTTTATAATGCCAACTTTGTACAAA
AAAGCAGGCTCCACCATGGCCCTCCCGACACCCTCGGACAGCACCCTCCCCGCGGAAGCCCGGGGACGAG
GACGGCGACGGAGACTCGTTTGGACCCCGAGCCAAAGCGAGGCCCTGCGAGCCTGCTTTGAGCGGAACCC
GTACCCGGGCATCGCCACCAGAGAACGGCTGGCCCAGGCCATCGGCATTCCGGAGCCCAGGGTCCAGATT
TGGTTTCAGAATGAGAGGTCACGCCAGCTGAGGCAGCACCGG
Features (pLannotate 1.2.2; 10 found; start..end, strand, type, name):
   1037..1136    -  protein_bind   attL2: mutant version of attL; recombination site for the Gateway® LR reaction LR Clonase™
   1154..1172    -  promoter       T7 promoter: promoter for bacteriophage T7 RNA polymerase
   1306..2115    +  CDS            KanR: aminoglycoside phosphotransferase; aph(3')-Ia; confers resistance to kanamycin in bacteria or G418 (Geneticin®) in eukaryotes
   2262..2850    +  rep_origin     ori: high-copy-number ColE1/pMB1/pBR322/pUC origin of replication
   3033..3125    +  CDS            lacI (fragment): lac repressor; lacI; The lac repressor binds to the lac operator to inhibit transcription in E. coli. This inhibition can be relieved by adding lactose or isopropyl-β-D-thiogalactopyranoside (IPTG).
   3180..3207    -  terminator     rrnB T2 terminator: transcription terminator T2 from the E. coli rrnB gene
   3339..3382    +  terminator     rrnB T1 terminator: Escherichia coli rrnB; transcription terminator T1 from the E. coli rrnB gene
   3429..3465    -  CDS            lacZα (fragment): LacZα fragment of β-galactosidase; lacZ fragment
   3481..3580    +  protein_bind   attL1: mutant version of attL; recombination site for the Gateway® LR reaction LR Clonase™
   3586..1035    +  CDS            DUX4 (across the origin): DUX4_HUMAN - Also known as DUX10. Experimental evidence at protein level: Swiss-Prot protein existence level 1. [Isoform 2]: Probably inactive as a transcriptional activator, due to the absence of the C-terminal region that is important for transcriptional activation. Can inhibit transcriptional activation mediated by isoform 1. Heterologous expression of isoform 2 has no deleterious effect on cell survival. From Homo sapiens (Human).
