[The description below was written by a language model from this plasmid's Addgene catalogue record and pLannotate feature annotations shown in this document.]
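Description:
DUX4 pDonor221 is a Gateway entry clone carrying the human DUX4 coding sequence in the pDONR221-type donor backbone. The sequenced plasmid is 3,822 nt. It is maintained in E. coli through a high-copy ColE1/pUC-type origin and selected with kanamycin through the aph(3')-Ia (KanR) gene. The catalogue lists the vector type as mammalian expression. However, the annotated features include no eukaryotic promoter or polyadenylation signal, so the plasmid appears to serve as a cloning intermediate rather than an expression vector in its own right.

The DUX4 open reading frame, annotated as spanning the numbering origin of the circular record, lies directly between attL1 and attL2. These are the recombination sites produced when an attB-flanked insert is recombined into a donor vector. In an LR Clonase reaction they exchange with the attR sites of a destination vector, moving the ORF in a defined orientation into any compatible backbone, which then supplies the promoter, tags and host-specific elements. The rrnB T1 and T2 terminators upstream of attL1 shield the insert from read-through transcription in bacteria. A T7 promoter lies just outside attL2, and the short lacI and lacZα fragments are backbone remnants with no evident functional role.

DUX4 encodes a double-homeobox transcription factor. The annotation matches the human Swiss-Prot entry, but the record does not state which isoform is present or whether a stop codon is retained. The clone comes from a collection built to map human transcription factor protein interaction networks, so its likely use is transfer of DUX4 into tagged destination vectors for interaction studies.
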