Addgene plasmid #187801: DUX4 pDonor221
Purpose: DUX4 entry clone
Depositing lab: Markku Varjosalo. Depositing organization: University of Helsinki, Institute of Biotechnology. Publication: Human transcription factor protein interaction networks. Goos H, Kinnunen M, Salokas K, Tan Z, Liu X, Yadav L, Zhang Q, Wei GH, Varjosalo M. Nat Commun. 2022 Feb 9;13(1):766. doi: 10.1038/s41467-022-28341-5. PubMed 35140242.
Backbone
  Vector backbone: pDonor221
  Vector type: Mammalian Expression
Growth in bacteria
  Bacterial resistance: Kanamycin, 50 μg/mL
  Growth temperature: 37°C
  Growth strain: DH5alpha
  Copy number: High Copy
Gene/Insert
  Gene/Insert name: DUX4
  Species: H. sapiens (human)
  Entrez Gene: DUX4 (a.k.a. DUX4L)
  Cloning method: Gateway Cloning
Terms and licenses: Academic/Nonprofit Terms; Industry Terms: Not Available to Industry
How to cite: DUX4 pDonor221 was a gift from Markku Varjosalo (Addgene plasmid # 187801 ; http://n2t.net/addgene:187801 ; RRID:Addgene_187801)
